LOCUS       Exported 6616 bp ds-DNA circular SYN 23-JUL-2020
DEFINITION  synthetic circular DNA
ACCESSION   .
VERSION     .
KEYWORDS    .
SOURCE      synthetic DNA construct
  ORGANISM  synthetic DNA construct
REFERENCE   1 (bases 1 to 6616)
  AUTHORS   .
  TITLE     Direct Submission
  JOURNAL   Exported Thursday, Jul 23, 2020 from SnapGene Viewer 5.1.5
            https://www.snapgene.com
FEATURES             Location/Qualifiers
     source          1..6616
                     /organism="synthetic DNA construct"
                     /mol_type="other DNA"
     misc_feature    2760..3227
                     /label=hSyn promoter
                     /note="hSyn promoter"
     misc_feature    3174..3193
                     /label=pcheck2_pyc111_F
                     /note="pcheck2_pyc111_F"
     misc_feature    3254..3259
                     /label=kozak
                     /note="kozak"
     misc_feature    3260..3292
                     /label=GCAMP6f
                     /note="GCAMP6f"
     misc_feature    3260..3265
                     /label=T7 tag
                     /note="T7 tag"
     misc_feature    complement(3293..4609)
                     /label=GCAMP6m
                     /note="GCAMP6m"
     misc_feature    complement(3293..3298)
                     /label=NheI
                     /note="NheI"
     misc_feature    complement(4192..4211)
                     /label=pcheck4_pyc111_F
                     /note="pcheck4_pyc111_F"
     misc_feature    4610..5299
                     /label=original -L10a
                     /note="original -L10a"
     misc_feature    4610..4648
                     /label=orignal GFP-L10 linker
                     /note="orignal GFP-L10 linker"
     misc_feature    4649..5299
                     /label=L10 sequence
                     /note=" L10 sequence"
     misc_feature    5200..5226
                     /label=ZK168
                     /note="ZK168"
     misc_feature    complement(5278..5299)
                     /label=ZK108
                     /note="ZK108"
     misc_feature    5288..5299
                     /label=oyc111a_R
                     /note="oyc111a_R"
     misc_feature    5342..5929
                     /label=WPRE
                     /note="WPRE"
     misc_feature    complement(5406..5425)
                     /label=R_gcamp_check6
                     /note="R_gcamp_check6"
     misc_feature    5958..6444
                     /label=HGH
                     /note="HGH"
ORIGIN
        1 ggcgcctgat gcggtatttt ctccttacgc atctgtgcgg tatttcacac cgcatannnn
       61 nnnnnnnnnn nnnnnnnnnn nnnnnnnnnn nnnnnnnnnn nnnnnnnnnn nnnnnnnnnn
      121 nnnnnnnnnn nnnnnnnnnn nnnnnnnnnn ntnnnnnnnn nnnnnnnnnn nnnnnnnnnn
      181 nnnnnnnnnn nnnnnnnncn nnnnnnnnnn nnnnnnnnnn nnnnnnnnnn nnnnnnnnnn
      241 nnnnnnnnnn nnnnnnnnnn nnnnnnnnnn nnnnnnnnnn nnnnnnnnnn nnnnnnnnnn
      301 nnnnnnnnnn nnnnnnnnnn nnnnnnnnnn nnnnnnnnnn cctttgacgt tggagtccac
      361 gttctttnnn nnnnnnnnnn nnnnnnnnnn nnnnnnnnnn nnnnactcta tctcgggcta
      421 ttcttttgat ttataaggga ttttgccgat ttcggtctat tggttaaaaa atgagctgat
      481 ttaacaaaaa tttaacgcga attttaacaa aatattaacg tttacaattt tatggtgcac
      541 tctcagtaca atctgctctg atgccgcata gttaagccag ccccgacacc cgccaacacc
      601 cgctgacgcg ccctgacggg cttgtctgct cccggcatcc gcttacagac aagctgtgac
      661 cgtctccggg agctgcatgt gtcagaggtt ttcaccgtca tcaccgaaac gcgcgagacg
      721 aaagggcctc gtgatacgcc tatttttata ggttaatgtc atgataataa tggtttctta
      781 gacgtcaggt ggcacttttc ggggaaatgt gcgcggaacc cctatttgtt tatttttcta
      841 aatacattca aatatgtatc cgctcatgag acaataaccc tgataaatgc ttcaataata
      901 ttgaaaaagg aagagtatga gtattcaaca tttccgtgtc gcccttattc ccttttttgc
      961 ggcattttgc cttcctgttt ttgctcaccc agaaacgctg gtgaaagtaa aagatgctga
     1021 agatcagttg ggtgcacgag tgggttacat cgaactggat ctcaacagcg gtaagatcct
     1081 tgagagtttt cgccccgaag aacgttttcc aatgatgagc acttttaaag ttctgctatg
     1141 tggcgcggta ttatcccgta ttgacgccgg gcaagagcaa ctcggtcgcc gcatacacta
     1201 ttctcagaat gacttggttg agtactcacc agtcacagaa aagcatctta cggatggcat
     1261 gacagtaaga gaattatgca gtgctgccat aaccatgagt gataacactg cggccaactt
     1321 acttctgaca acgatcggag gaccgaagga gctaaccgct tttttgcaca acatggggga
     1381 tcatgtaact cgccttgatc gttgggaacc ggagctgaat gaagccatac caaacgacga
     1441 gcgtgacacc acgatgcctg tagcaatggc aacaacgttg cgcaaactat taactggcga
     1501 actacttact ctagcttccc ggcaacaatt aatagactgg atggaggcgg ataaagttgc
     1561 aggaccactt ctgcgctcgg cccttccggc tggctggttt attgctgata aatctggagc
     1621 cggtgagcgt gggtctcgcg gtatcattgc agcactgggg ccagatggta agccctcccg
     1681 tatcgtagtt atctacacga cggggagtca ggcaactatg gatgaacgaa atagacagat
     1741 cgctgagata ggtgcctcac tgattaagca ttggtaactg tcagaccaag tttactcata
     1801 tatactttag attgatttaa aacttcattt ttaatttaaa aggatctagg tgaagatcct
     1861 ttttgataat ctcatgacca aaatccctta acgtgagttt tcgttccact gagcgtcaga
     1921 ccccgtagaa aagatcaaag gatcttcttg agatcctttt tttctgcgcg taatctgctg
     1981 cttgcaaaca aaaaaaccac cgctaccagc ggtggtttgt ttgccggatc aagagctacc
     2041 aactcttttt ccgaaggtaa ctggcttcag cagagcgcag ataccaaata ctgttcttct
     2101 agtgtagccg tagttaggcc accacttcaa gaactctgta gcaccgccta catacctcgc
     2161 tctgctaatc ctgttaccag tggctgctgc cagtggcgat aagtcgtgtc ttaccgggtt
     2221 ggactcaaga cgatagttac cggataaggc gcagcggtcg ggctgaacgg ggggttcgtg
     2281 cacacagccc agcttggagc gaacgaccta caccgaactg agatacctac agcgtgagct
     2341 atgagaaagc gccacgcttc ccgaagggag aaaggcggac aggtatccgg taagcggcag
     2401 ggtcggaaca ggagagcgca cgagggagct tccaggggga aacgcctggt atctttatag
     2461 tcctgtcggg tttcgccacc tctgacttga gcgtcgattt ttgtgatgct cgtcaggggg
     2521 gcggagccta tggaaaaacg ccagcaacgc ggccttttta cggttcctgg ccttttgctg
     2581 gccttttgct cacatgtcct gcaggcagct gcgcgctcgc tcgctcactg aggccgcccg
     2641 ggcgtcgggc gacctttggt cgcccggcct cagtgagcga gcgagcgcgc agagagggag
     2701 tggccaactc catcactagg ggttcctgcg gccgcacgcg tttaattaag tgtctagact
     2761 gcagagggcc ctgcgtatga gtgcaagtgg gttttaggac caggatgagg cggggtgggg
     2821 gtgcctacct gacgaccgac cccgacccac tggacaagca cccaaccccc attccccaaa
     2881 ttgcgcatcc cctatcagag agggggaggg gaaacaggat gcggcgaggc gcgtgcgcac
     2941 tgccagcttc agcaccgcgg acagtgcctt cgcccccgcc tggcggcgcg cgccaccgcc
     3001 gcctcagcac tgaaggcgcg ctgacgtcac tcgccggtcc cccgcaaact ccccttcccg
     3061 gccaccttgg tcgcgtccgc gccgccgccg gcccagccgg accgcaccac gcgaggcgcg
     3121 agataggggg gcacgggcgc gaccatctgc gctgcggcgc cggcgactca gcgctgcctc
     3181 agtctgcggt gggcagcgga ggagtcgtgt cgtgcctgag agcgcagtcg agaaaccggc
     3241 tagaggatcc ggcgccacca tgggttctca tcatcatcat catcatggta tggctagcat
     3301 gactggtgga cagcaaatgg gtcgggatct gtacgacgat gacgataagg atctcgccac
     3361 catggtcgac tcatcacgtc gtaagtggaa taagacaggt cacgcagtca gagctatagg
     3421 tcggctgagc tcactcgaga acgtctatat caaggccgac aagcagaaga acggcatcaa
     3481 ggcgaacttc aagatccgcc acaacatcga ggacggcggc gtgcagctcg cctaccacta
     3541 ccagcagaac acccccatcg gcgacggccc cgtgctgctg cccgacaacc actacctgag
     3601 cgtgcagtcc aaactttcga aagaccccaa cgagaagcgc gatcacatgg tcctgctgga
     3661 gttcgtgacc gccgccggga tcactctcgg catggacgag ctgtacaagg gcggtaccgg
     3721 agggagcatg gtgagcaagg gcgaggagct gttcaccggg gtggtgccca tcctggtcga
     3781 gctggacggc gacgtaaacg gccacaagtt cagcgtgtcc ggcgagggtg agggcgatgc
     3841 cacctacggc aagctgaccc tgaagttcat ctgcaccacc ggcaagctgc ccgtgccctg
     3901 gcccaccctc gtgaccaccc tgacctacgg cgtgcagtgc ttcagccgct accccgacca
     3961 catgaagcag cacgacttct tcaagtccgc catgcccgaa ggctacatcc aggagcgcac
     4021 catcttcttc aaggacgacg gcaactacaa gacccgcgcc gaggtgaagt tcgagggcga
     4081 caccctggtg aaccgcatcg agctgaaggg catcgacttc aaggaggacg gcaacatcct
     4141 ggggcacaag ctggagtaca acctgccgga ccaactgact gaagagcaga tcgcagaatt
     4201 taaagaggct ttctccctat ttgacaagga cggggatggg acaataacaa ccaaggagct
     4261 ggggacggtg atgcggtctc tggggcagaa ccccacagaa gcagagctgc aggacatgat
     4321 caatgaagta gatgccgacg gtgacggcac aatcgacttc cctgagttcc tgacaatgat
     4381 ggcaagaaaa gggagctaca gggacacgga agaagaaatt agagaagcgt tcggtgtgtt
     4441 tgataaggat ggcaatggct acatcagtgc agcagagctt cgccacgtga tgacaaacct
     4501 tggagagaag ttaacagatg aagaggttga tgaaatgatc agggaagcag acatcgatgg
     4561 ggatggtcag gtaaactacg aagagtttgt acaaatgatg acagcgaagt caggccggac
     4621 tcagatctca agctcaagct tcgagttcnn nnnnnnnnnn nnnnnnnnnn nnnnnnnnnn
     4681 nnnnnnnnnn nnnnnnnnnn nnnnnnnnnn nnnnnnnnnn nnnnnnnnnn nnnnnnnnnn
     4741 nnnnnnnnnn nnnnnnnnnn nnnnnnnnnn nnnnnnnnnn nnnnnnnnnn nnnnnnnnnn
     4801 nnnnnnnnnn nnnnnnnnnn nnnnnnnnnn nnnnnnnnnn nnnnnnnnnn nnnnnnnnnn
     4861 nnnnnnnnnn nnnnnnnnnn nnnnnnnnnn nnnnnnnnnn nnnnnnnnnn nnnnnnnnnn
     4921 nnnnnnnnnn nnnnnnnnnn nnnnnnnnnn nnnnnnnnnn nnnnnnnnnn nnnnnnnnnn
     4981 nnnnnnnnnn nnnnnnnnnn nnnnnnnnnn nnnnnnnnnn nnnnnnnnnn nnnnnnnnnn
     5041 nnnnnnnnnn nnnnnnnnnn nnnnnnnnnn nnnnnnnnnn nnnnnnnnnn nnnnnnnnnn
     5101 nnnnnnnnnn nnnnnnnnnn nnnnnnnnnn nnnnnnnnnn nnnnnnnnnn nnnnnnnnnn
     5161 nnnnnnnnnn nnnnnnnnnn nnnnnnnnnn nnnnnnnnnn nnnnnnnnnn nnnnnnnnnn
     5221 nnnnnnnnnn nnnnnnnnnn nnnnnnnnnn nnnnnnnnnn nnnnnnnnnn nnnnnnnnnn
     5281 nnnnnnnnnn nnnnnntagg gcgcgcccct gcagggaatt cgatatcaag cttatcgata
     5341 atcaacctct ggattacaaa atttgtgaaa gattgactgg tattcttaac tatgttgctc
     5401 cttttacgct atgtggatac gctgctttaa tgcctttgta tcatgctatt gcttcccgta
     5461 tggctttcat tttctcctcc ttgtataaat cctggttgct gtctctttat gaggagttgt
     5521 ggcccgttgt caggcaacgt ggcgtggtgt gcactgtgtt tgctgacgca acccccactg
     5581 gttggggcat tgccaccacc tgtcagctcc tttccgggac tttcgctttc cccctcccta
     5641 ttgccacggc ggaactcatc gccgcctgcc ttgcccgctg ctggacaggg gctcggctgt
     5701 tgggcactga caattccgtg gtgttgtcgg ggaaatcatc gtcctttcct tggctgctcg
     5761 cctatgttgc cacctggatt ctgcgcggga cgtccttctg ctacgtccct tcggccctca
     5821 atccagcgga ccttccttcc cgcggcctgc tgccggctct gcggcctctt ccgcgtcttc
     5881 gccttcgccc tcagacgagt cggatctccc tttgggccgc ctccccgcat cgataccgag
     5941 cgctgctcga gagatctacg ggtggcatcc ctgtgacccc tccccagtgc ctctcctggc
     6001 cctggaagtt gccactccag tgcccaccag ccttgtccta ataaaattaa gttgcatcat
     6061 tttgtctgac taggtgtcct tctataatat tatggggtgg aggggggtgg tatggagcaa
     6121 ggggcaagtt gggaagacaa cctgtagggc ctgcggggtc tattgggaac caagctggag
     6181 tgcagtggca caatcttggc tcactgcaat ctccgcctcc tgggttcaag cgattctcct
     6241 gcctcagcct cccgagttgt tgggattcca ggcatgcatg accaggctca gctaattttt
     6301 gtttttttgg tagagacggg gtttcaccat attggccagg ctggtctcca actcctaatc
     6361 tcaggtgatc tacccacctt ggcctcccaa attgctggga ttacaggcgt gaaccactgc
     6421 tcccttccct gtccttctga ttttgtaggt aaccacgtgc ggaccgagcg gccgcaggaa
     6481 cccctagtga tggagttggc cactccctct ctgcgcgctc gctcgctcac tgaggccggg
     6541 cgaccaaagg tcgcccgacg cccgggcttt gcccgggcgg cctcagtgag cgagcgagcg
     6601 cgcagctgcc tgcagg
//
