>Addgene plasmid #158777 | pyc126m | addgene full sequence | sequence record 313160 | Addgene NGS Result
AGTGCAAGTGGGTTTTAGGACCAGGATGAGGCGGGGTGGGGGTGCCTACCTGACGACCGACCCCGACCCA
CTGGACAAGCACCCAACCCCCATTCCCCAAATTGCGCATCCCCTATCAGAGAGGGGGAGGGGAAACAGGA
TGCGGCGAGGCTCGTGCGCACTGCCAGCTTCAGCACCGCGGACAGTGCCTTCGCCCCCGCCTGGCGGCGC
GCGCCACCGCCGCCTCAGCACTGAAGGCGCGCTGACGTCACTCGCCGGTCCCCCGCAAACTCCCCTTCCC
GGCCACCTTGGTCGCGTCCGCGCCGCCGCCGGCCCAGCCGGACCGCACCACGCGAGGCGCGAGATAGGGG
GGCACGGGCGCGACCATCTGCGCTGCGGCGCCGGCGACTCAGCGCTGCCTCAGTCTGCGGTGGGCAGCGG
AGGAGTCGTGTCGTGCCTGAGAGCGCAGTCGAGAAACCGGCTAGAGGATCCGGCGCCACCATGGGTTCTC
ATCATCATCATCATCATGGTATGGCTAGCATGACTGGTGGACAGCAAATGGGTCGGGATCTGTACGACGA
TGACGATAAGGATCTCGCCACCATGGTCGACTCATCACGTCGTAAGTGGAATAAGACAGGTCACGCAGTC
AGAGCTATAGGTCGGCTGAGCTCACTCGAGAACGTCTATATCAAGGCCGACAAGCAGAAGAACGGCATCA
AGGCGAACTTCAAGATCCGCCACAACATCGAGGACGGCGGCGTGCAGCTCGCCTACCACTACCAGCAGAA
CACCCCCATCGGCGACGGCCCCGTGCTGCTGCCCGACAACCACTACCTGAGCGTGCAGTCCAAACTTTCG
AAAGACCCCAACGAGAAGCGCGATCACATGGTCCTGCTGGAGTTCGTGACCGCCGCCGGGATCACTCTCG
GCATGGACGAGCTGTACAAGGGCGGTACCGGAGGGAGCATGGTGAGCAAGGGCGAGGAGCTGTTCACCGG
GGTGGTGCCCATCCTGGTCGAGCTGGACGGCGACGTAAACGGCCACAAGTTCAGCGTGTCCGGCGAGGGT
GAGGGCGATGCCACCTACGGCAAGCTGACCCTGAAGTTCATCTGCACCACCGGCAAGCTGCCCGTGCCCT
GGCCCACCCTCGTGACCACCCTGACCTACGGCGTGCAGTGCTTCAGCCGCTACCCCGACCACATGAAGCA
GCACGACTTCTTCAAGTCCGCCATGCCCGAAGGCTACATCCAGGAGCGCACCATCTTCTTCAAGGACGAC
GGCAACTACAAGACCCGCGCCGAGGTGAAGTTCGAGGGCGACACCCTGGTGAACCGCATCGAGCTGAAGG
GCATCGACTTCAAGGAGGACGGCAACATCCTGGGGCACAAGCTGGAGTACAACCTGCCGGACCAACTGAC
TGAAGAGCAGATCGCAGAATTTAAAGAGGCTTTCTCCCTATTTGACAAGGACGGGGATGGGACAATAACA
ACCAAGGAGCTGGGGACGGTGATGCGGTCTCTGGGGCAGAACCCCACAGAAGCAGAGCTGCAGGACATGA
TCAATGAAGTAGATGCCGACGGTGACGGCACAATCGACTTCCCTGAGTTCCTGACAATGATGGCAAGAAA
AGGGAGCTACAGGGACACGGAAGAAGAAATTAGAGAAGCGTTCGGTGTGTTTGATAAGGATGGCAATGGC
TACATCAGTGCAGCAGAGCTTCGCCACGTGATGACAAACCTTGGAGAGAAGTTAACAGATGAAGAGGTTG
ATGAAATGATCAGGGAAGCAGACATCGATGGGGATGGTCAGGTAAACTACGAAGAGTTTGTACAAATGAT
GACAGCGAAGTCAGGCCGGACTCAGATCTCAAGCTCAAGCTTCGAGTTC
[648 nt withheld, positions 1870-2517]
TAGGGCGCGCCCCTGCAGGGAATTCGATATCAAGCTTATCGATAATCAACCTCTGGATTACAAAATTTGT
GAAAGATTGACTGGTATTCTTAACTATGTTGCTCCTTTTACGCTATGTGGATACGCTGCTTTAATGCCTT
TGTATCATGCTATTGCTTCCCGTATGGCTTTCATTTTCTCCTCCTTGTATAAATCCTGGTTGCTGTCTCT
TTATGAGGAGTTGTGGCCCGTTGTCAGGCAACGTGGCGTGGTGTGCACTGTGTTTGCTGACGCAACCCCC
ACTGGTTGGGGCATTGCCACCACCTGTCAGCTCCTTTCCGGGACTTTCGCTTTCCCCCTCCCTATTGCCA
CGGCGGAACTCATCGCCGCCTGCCTTGCCCGCTGCTGGACAGGGGCTCGGCTGTTGGGCACTGACAATTC
CGTGGTGTTGTCGGGGAAATCATCGTCCTTTCCTTGGCTGCTCGCCTATGTTGCCACCTGGATTCTGCGC
GGGACGTCCTTCTGCTACGTCCCTTCGGCCCTCAATCCAGCGGACCTTCCTTCCCGCGGCCTGCTGCCGG
CTCTGCGGCCTCTTCCGCGTCTTCGCCTTCGCCCTCAGACGAGTCGGATCTCCCTTTGGGCCGCCTCCCC
GCATCGATACCGAGCGCTGCTCGAGAGATCTACGGGTGGCATCCCTGTGACCCCTCCCCAGTGCCTCTCC
TGGCCCTGGAAGTTGCCACTCCAGTGCCCACCAGCCTTGTCCTAATAAAATTAAGTTGCATCATTTTGTC
TGACTAGGTGTCCTTCTATAATATTATGGGGTGGAGGGGGGTGGTATGGAGCAAGGGGCAAGTTGGGAAG
ACAACCTGTAGGGCCTGCGGGGTCTATTGGGAACCAAGCTGGAGTGCAGTGGCACAATCTTGGCTCACTG
CAATCTCCGCCTCCTGGGTTCAAGCGATTCTCCTGCCTCAGCCTCCCGAGTTGTTGGGATTCCAGGCATG
CATGACCAGGCTCAGCTAATTTTTGTTTTTTTGGTAGAGACGGGGTTTCACCATATTGGCCAGGCTGGTC
TCCAACTCCTAATCTCAGGTGATCTACCCACCTTGGCCTCCCAAATTGCTGGGATTACAGGCGTGAACCA
CTGCTCCCTTCCCTGTCCTTCTGATTTTGTAGGTAACCACGTGCGGACCGAGCGGCCGCAGGAACCCCTA
GTGATGGAGTTGGCCACTCCCTCTCTGCGCGCTCGCTCGCTCACTGAGGCCGGGCGACCAAAGGTCGCCC
GACGCCCGGGCTTTGCCCGGGCGGCCTCAGTGAGCGAGCGAGCGCGCAGCTGCCTGCAGGGGCGCCTGAT
GCGGTATTTTCTCCTTACGCATCTGTGCGGTATTTCACACCGCATA
[95 nt withheld, positions 3894-3988]
T
[46 nt withheld, positions 3990-4035]
C
[141 nt withheld, positions 4037-4177]
CCTTTGACGTTGGAGTCCACGTTCTTT
[37 nt withheld, positions 4205-4241]
ACTCTATCTCGGGCTATTCTTTTGATTTATAAGGGATTTTGCCGATTTCGGTCTATTGGTTAAAAAATGA
GCTGATTTAACAAAAATTTAACGCGAATTTTAACAAAATATTAACGTTTACAATTTTATGGTGCACTCTC
AGTACAATCTGCTCTGATGCCGCATAGTTAAGCCAGCCCCGACACCCGCCAACACCCGCTGACGCGCCCT
GACGGGCTTGTCTGCTCCCGGCATCCGCTTACAGACAAGCTGTGACCGTCTCCGGGAGCTGCATGTGTCA
GAGGTTTTCACCGTCATCACCGAAACGCGCGAGACGAAAGGGCCTCGTGATACGCCTATTTTTATAGGTT
AATGTCATGATAATAATGGTTTCTTAGACGTCAGGTGGCACTTTTCGGGGAAATGTGCGCGGAACCCCTA
TTTGTTTATTTTTCTAAATACATTCAAATATGTATCCGCTCATGAGACAATAACCCTGATAAATGCTTCA
ATAATATTGAAAAAGGAAGAGTATGAGTATTCAACATTTCCGTGTCGCCCTTATTCCCTTTTTTGCGGCA
TTTTGCCTTCCTGTTTTTGCTCACCCAGAAACGCTGGTGAAAGTAAAAGATGCTGAAGATCAGTTGGGTG
CACGAGTGGGTTACATCGAACTGGATCTCAACAGCGGTAAGATCCTTGAGAGTTTTCGCCCCGAAGAACG
TTTTCCAATGATGAGCACTTTTAAAGTTCTGCTATGTGGCGCGGTATTATCCCGTATTGACGCCGGGCAA
GAGCAACTCGGTCGCCGCATACACTATTCTCAGAATGACTTGGTTGAGTACTCACCAGTCACAGAAAAGC
ATCTTACGGATGGCATGACAGTAAGAGAATTATGCAGTGCTGCCATAACCATGAGTGATAACACTGCGGC
CAACTTACTTCTGACAACGATCGGAGGACCGAAGGAGCTAACCGCTTTTTTGCACAACATGGGGGATCAT
GTAACTCGCCTTGATCGTTGGGAACCGGAGCTGAATGAAGCCATACCAAACGACGAGCGTGACACCACGA
TGCCTGTAGCAATGGCAACAACGTTGCGCAAACTATTAACTGGCGAACTACTTACTCTAGCTTCCCGGCA
ACAATTAATAGACTGGATGGAGGCGGATAAAGTTGCAGGACCACTTCTGCGCTCGGCCCTTCCGGCTGGC
TGGTTTATTGCTGATAAATCTGGAGCCGGTGAGCGTGGGTCTCGCGGTATCATTGCAGCACTGGGGCCAG
ATGGTAAGCCCTCCCGTATCGTAGTTATCTACACGACGGGGAGTCAGGCAACTATGGATGAACGAAATAG
ACAGATCGCTGAGATAGGTGCCTCACTGATTAAGCATTGGTAACTGTCAGACCAAGTTTACTCATATATA
CTTTAGATTGATTTAAAACTTCATTTTTAATTTAAAAGGATCTAGGTGAAGATCCTTTTTGATAATCTCA
TGACCAAAATCCCTTAACGTGAGTTTTCGTTCCACTGAGCGTCAGACCCCGTAGAAAAGATCAAAGGATC
TTCTTGAGATCCTTTTTTTCTGCGCGTAATCTGCTGCTTGCAAACAAAAAAACCACCGCTACCAGCGGTG
GTTTGTTTGCCGGATCAAGAGCTACCAACTCTTTTTCCGAAGGTAACTGGCTTCAGCAGAGCGCAGATAC
CAAATACTGTTCTTCTAGTGTAGCCGTAGTTAGGCCACCACTTCAAGAACTCTGTAGCACCGCCTACATA
CCTCGCTCTGCTAATCCTGTTACCAGTGGCTGCTGCCAGTGGCGATAAGTCGTGTCTTACCGGGTTGGAC
TCAAGACGATAGTTACCGGATAAGGCGCAGCGGTCGGGCTGAACGGGGGGTTCGTGCACACAGCCCAGCT
TGGAGCGAACGACCTACACCGAACTGAGATACCTACAGCGTGAGCTATGAGAAAGCGCCACGCTTCCCGA
AGGGAGAAAGGCGGACAGGTATCCGGTAAGCGGCAGGGTCGGAACAGGAGAGCGCACGAGGGAGCTTCCA
GGGGGAAACGCCTGGTATCTTTATAGTCCTGTCGGGTTTCGCCACCTCTGACTTGAGCGTCGATTTTTGT
GATGCTCGTCAGGGGGGCGGAGCCTATGGAAAAACGCCAGCAACGCGGCCTTTTTACGGTTCCTGGCCTT
TTGCTGGCCTTTTGCTCACATGTCCTGCAGGCAGCTGCGCGCTCGCTCGCTCACTGAGGCCGCCCGGGCG
TCGGGCGACCTTTGGTCGCCCGGCCTCAGTGAGCGAGCGAGCGCGCAGAGAGGGAGTGGCCAACTCCATC
ACTAGGGGTTCCTGCGGCCGCACGCGTTTAATTAAGTGTCTAGACTGCAGAGGGCCCTGCGTATG
Features (pLannotate 1.2.2; 16 found; start..end, strand, type, name):
      1..448     +  promoter       hSyn promoter: human synapsin I promoter; confers neuron-specific expression (Kügler et al., 2003)
    481..1831    +  CDS            GCaMP6m (fragment): improved fluorescent protein-based calcium sensor (Chen et al., 2013)
   1870..2517    +  CDS            RPL10A (sequence withheld): RL10A_HUMAN - Also known as NEDD6. Experimental evidence at protein level: Swiss-Prot protein existence level 1. Component of the large ribosomal subunit. From Homo sapiens (Human).
   2536..2561    +  misc_feature   MCS (fragment): pBluescript multiple cloning site
   2561..3149    +  misc_feature   WPRE: woodchuck hepatitis virus posttranscriptional regulatory element
   3181..3657    +  polyA_signal   hGH poly(A) signal: human growth hormone polyadenylation signal
   3697..3837    +  repeat_region  AAV2 ITR: inverted terminal repeat of adeno-associated virus serotype 2 inverted
   3842..3893    -  misc_feature   bom (fragment): basis of mobility region from pBR322
   3912..4367    +  rep_origin     f1 ori (sequence partly withheld): f1 bacteriophage origin of replication; arrow indicates direction of (+) strand synthesis
   4368..4417    -  misc_feature   bom (fragment): basis of mobility region from pBR322
   4519..4554    -  CDS            rop (fragment): Rop protein, which maintains plasmids at low copy number; rop
   4649..4753    +  promoter       AmpR promoter: bla
   4754..5614    +  CDS            AmpR: β-lactamase; bla; confers resistance to ampicillin, carbenicillin, and related antibiotics
   5785..6373    +  rep_origin     ori: high-copy-number ColE1/pMB1/pBR322/pUC origin of replication
   6446..6473    +  repeat_region  AAV2 ITR (fragment): inverted terminal repeat of adeno-associated virus serotype 2 inverted
   6502..6529    +  repeat_region  AAV2 ITR (fragment): inverted terminal repeat of adeno-associated virus serotype 2 inverted
