[The description below was written by a language model from this plasmid's Addgene catalogue record, the feature table of its GenBank file and pLannotate feature annotations shown in this document.]
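Description:
pyc126m is a 6.6 kb AAV transfer plasmid, built on an existing AAV vector backbone, that delivers a ribosome-tethered calcium indicator to neurons. It is propagated in E. coli through a ColE1/pUC-type origin and selected with ampicillin via the β-lactamase gene. An f1 phage origin and small remnants of pBR322 bom and rop sequence are also present. The catalogue lists it as low copy and grown in a recombination-deficient stable strain, which is common practice for protecting the repeat-rich AAV2 inverted terminal repeats. One ITR is annotated intact downstream of the cassette, while the upstream one is detected only as short fragments. This may reflect the difficulty of sequencing or annotating ITRs rather than a real truncation, and the record does not resolve the question.

Between the ITRs, the human synapsin I promoter drives neuron-specific expression of a single fusion open reading frame. A Kozak sequence and short N-terminal leader are followed by GCaMP6m, a short linker carried over from an earlier GFP-L10a design, and the large ribosomal subunit protein RPL10a. The catalogue gives the insert species as mouse, whereas the automated annotation matched the human protein, as expected for such a conserved sequence. In the depositor's GenBank file the GCaMP6m feature is marked on the complement strand, but the sequence-based annotation places it in the forward orientation and no recombinase sites are annotated, so expression appears constitutive rather than Cre-dependent. A WPRE enhances transcript stability and expression, and the human growth hormone polyadenylation signal terminates the transcript.

Tethering GCaMP6m to ribosomes confines the sensor to the cell body, reducing neuropil signal. After packaging into AAV, the construct is used for soma-targeted calcium imaging of neural circuits.
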