Addgene plasmid #158777: pyc126m
Purpose: ribosome-tagged GCaMP for soma localization
Depositing lab: Jennifer Garrison & Zachary Knight. Depositing organization: Buck Institute. Publication: Soma-Targeted Imaging of Neural Circuits by Ribosome Tethering. Chen Y, Jang H, Spratt PWE, Kosar S, Taylor DE, Essner RA, Bai L, Leib DE, Kuo TW, Lin YC, Patel M, Subkhangulova A, Kato S, Feinberg EH, Bender KJ, Knight ZA, Garrison JL. Neuron. 2020 Jun 5. pii: S0896-6273(20)30351-2. doi: 10.1016/j.neuron.2020.05.005. PubMed 32574560.
Backbone
  Vector backbone: Addgene #50457
  Vector type: AAV
Growth in bacteria
  Bacterial resistance: Ampicillin, 100 μg/mL
  Growth temperature: 37°C
  Growth strain: NEB Stable
  Copy number: Low Copy
Gene/Insert
  Gene/Insert name: GCaMP6m-RPL10a
  Species: M. musculus (mouse)
  Cloning method: Restriction Enzyme; 5′ cloning site Unknown (unknown if destroyed)
Terms and licenses: Academic/Nonprofit Terms; Industry Terms: Not Available to Industry
How to cite: pyc126m was a gift from Jennifer Garrison & Zachary Knight (Addgene plasmid # 158777 ; http://n2t.net/addgene:158777 ; RRID:Addgene_158777)
